Addgene plasmid #236997: HaloTag-FBXO42 Vector
Purpose: Express HaloTag(R)-FBXO42 Fusion Protein in Mammalian Cells under a CMV promoter
Depositing lab: Promega Corporation.
Backbone
  Vector backbone: pFN222K HaloTag(R) CMV-Blast BiBRET Vector
  Vector type: Mammalian Expression
  Selectable markers: Blasticidin
Growth in bacteria
  Bacterial resistance: Kanamycin, 50 μg/mL
  Growth temperature: 37°C
  Growth strain: DH5alpha
  Copy number: High Copy
Gene/Insert
  Gene/Insert name: FBXO42
  Species: H. sapiens (human)
  Mutation: None
  Entrez Gene: FBXO42 (a.k.a. Fbx42, JFK)
  Promoter: CMV
  Tag / fusion protein: HaloTag (R) (N terminal on backbone)
  Cloning method: Other
Terms and licenses: Academic/Nonprofit Terms; Industry Terms
How to cite: HaloTag-FBXO42 Vector was a gift from Promega Corporation (Addgene plasmid # 236997 ; http://n2t.net/addgene:236997 ; RRID:Addgene_236997)
