[The description below was written by a language model from this plasmid's Addgene catalogue record and pLannotate feature annotations shown in this document.]
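Description:
HaloTag-FBXO42 Vector is a mammalian expression plasmid built on the pFN222K HaloTag CMV-Blast BiBRET backbone, designed to produce human FBXO42 (also known as JFK) as an N-terminal HaloTag fusion. In the 7,330 nt full-plasmid sequence, the expression cassette runs from the CMV immediate-early enhancer and promoter through a chimeric β-globin/immunoglobulin intron, which generally improves transcript processing and expression. It continues into the HaloTag coding sequence, a TEV protease recognition site and the unmutated FBXO42 open reading frame, and ends at an SV40 polyadenylation signal. A T7 promoter lies between the intron and the HaloTag, which would also allow transcription by T7 RNA polymerase. The plasmid is maintained in E. coli at high copy through a ColE1/pUC-type origin and is selected with kanamycin through an EM7-driven neo/nptII gene. A single loxP site is annotated beside that bacterial promoter, but the record does not state its role. A separate SV40 early promoter drives blasticidin S deaminase with a synthetic poly(A) signal, so transfected mammalian cells can be selected with blasticidin.

FBXO42 is the substrate-recognition subunit of an SCF-type E3 ubiquitin ligase that targets p53 for ubiquitination and degradation. HaloTag is a modified dehalogenase that binds chloroalkane ligands covalently, so the fusion can be labelled with fluorescent ligands or captured on a resin, and the TEV site allows the tag to be removed. The backbone name suggests use in BRET-type proximity assays, though the record states only expression of the fusion in mammalian cells. The second, depositor-supplied sequence of 2,168 nt covers only the FBXO42 insert, not the whole plasmid.
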