Features (pLannotate 1.2.2; 1 found; start..end, strand, type, name):
     10..2160    +  CDS            FBXO42: FBX42_HUMAN - Also known as FBX42, JFK, KIAA1332. Experimental evidence at protein level: Swiss-Prot protein existence level 1. Substrate-recognition component of some SCF (SKP1-CUL1-F-box protein)-type E3 ubiquitin ligase complex. Specifically recognizes p53/TP53, promoting its ubiquitination and degradation. From Homo sapiens (Human).
>Addgene plasmid #236997 | HaloTag-FBXO42 Vector | depositor full sequence | sequence record 470529 | HaloTag-FBXO42 Vector sequence 2168 bps
GCGATCGCCATGGCCAGCTCCTCGGACAGTGAAGATGACAGTTTCATGGCTGTGGACCAGGAAGAAACTG
TGCTGGAAGGGACAATGGATCAAGATGAGGAGCCCCACCCAGTATTGGAGGCTGAGGAGACTAGACATAA
TAGGTCCATGTCGGAGCTGCCAGAAGAGGTTTTGGAGTATATCCTGTCCTTTCTCTCACCGTATCAGGAA
CACAAAACTGCGGCCCTTGTCTGCAAACAGTGGTATCGACTTATCAAAGGTGTAGCCCATCAGTGTTATC
ATGGTTTCATGAAGGCTGTCCAGGAAGGAAACATTCAGTGGGAGAGCCGTACCTATCCTTATCCTGGAAC
CCCAATCACTCAGCGCTTCTCGCACAGTGCATGCTATTATGATGCTAATCAGTCTATGTATGTGTTTGGA
GGCTGTACCCAGAGCAGCTGCAATGCTGCTTTCAATGACCTCTGGAGACTTGACCTAAACAGCAAAGAGT
GGATCCGACCTTTGGCTTCAGGGTCCTATCCTTCCCCCAAAGCTGGAGCAACTCTGGTCGTGTACAAGGA
CTTGCTAGTGCTGTTTGGTGGCTGGACGCGGCCAAGCCCTTATCCCCTACACCAGCCAGAGAGATTCTTT
GATGAAATACACACTTACTCACCCTCTAAAAATTGGTGGAACTGCATTGTGACAACCCATGGGCCACCTC
CCATGGCTGGCCACTCCTCCTGTGTGATAGATGATAAAATGATTGTCTTTGGTGGCTCTTTAGGATCCCG
GCAAATGAGCAATGATGTCTGGGTCCTTGACCTTGAGCAGTGGGCGTGGTCCAAGCCGAACATCTCTGGC
CCCAGTCCTCATCCTCGAGGTGGCCAATCTCAGATTGTCATAGATGATGCAACTATCTTAATCCTCGGAG
GGTGTGGCGGTCCCAATGCTCTATTCAAGGATGCTTGGTTGTTGCACATGCATTCTGGTCCTTGGGCCTG
GCAGCCACTCAAGGTAGAAAATGAAGAGCATGGGGCCCCAGAACTGTGGTGCCATCCAGCTTGCCGGGTG
GGACAGTGTGTGGTGGTCTTCAGCCAGGCTCCTAGTGGGAGAGCCCCACTCAGCCCCAGTTTGAACTCTC
GCCCATCACCTATCAGTGCCACTCCTCCAGCTCTCGTTCCTGAAACCCGAGAGTACCGCTCTCAGTCTCC
AGTAAGAAGCATGGATGAAGCTCCTTGTGTTAACGGCCGCTGGGGAACACTGAGACCCAGGGCTCAAAGG
CAGACTCCTTCAGGTTCCCGGGAAGGGAGCCTTTCCCCAGCCAGAGGAGACGGCTCTCCTATCCTCAATG
GTGGGAGTTTGTCTCCAGGAACGGCAGCTGTGGGTGGCTCTTCTTTGGACAGTCCTGTACAGGCCATATC
TCCAAGTACTCCATCTGCTCCTGAAGGATACGACCTGAAAATAGGACTTTCTTTGGCCCCCCGACGAGGA
TCACTACCAGATCAGAAAGATCTGAGATTAGGATCCATAGATCTGAATTGGGATCTGAAACCCGCTTCCA
GTAGTAATCCCATGGATGGCATGGACAATAGGACAGTTGGGGGAAGTATGAGACACCCTCCTGAACAGAC
AAATGGTGTGCATACCCCACCTCACGTGGCCAGTGCCCTTGCAGGGGCCGTCTCCCCAGGTGCCCTGCGT
CGGAGTCTGGAAGCCATCAAAGCGATGTCCTCCAAAGGCCCCTCGGCCTCTGCAGCACTAAGTCCTCCTC
TTGGGTCTTCTCCAGGCTCTCCTGGGAGCCAGAGTTTGAGCAGTGGAGAAACAGTGCCCATCCCTCGCCC
AGGGCCTGCCCAAGGAGATGGACATTCCTTACCTCCCATTGCTCGCCGCCTGGGCCACCACCCTCCACAG
TCCCTAAATGTTGGCAAACCCCTATACCAGAGTATGAACTGCAAGCCCATGCAGATGTACGTGCTGGACA
TTAAAGACACCAAGGAGAAGGGGCGGGTCAAATGGAAAGTATTTAATAGCAGTTCTGTGGTTGGACCTCC
TGAAACCAGCCTGCATACCGTGGTACAAGGCAGGGGTGAACTCATCATATTTGGAGGACTCATGGACAAG
AAACAGAATGTGAAGTACTATCCAAAAACAAACGCCTTGTACTTTGTACGAGCAAAGAGAGTTTAAAC
