Features (pLannotate 1.2.2; 20 found; start..end, strand, type, name):
     39..122     +  CDS            large T antigen (fragment): large T antigen from SV40 (simian virus 40)
    145..226     +  polyA_signal   SV40 poly(A) signal: SV40 polyadenylation signal
    305..662     +  promoter       SV40 promoter: SV40 enhancer and early promoter
    693..1091    +  CDS            BSD: blasticidin S deaminase; Aspergillus terreus BSD; confers resistance to blasticidin
   1115..1163    +  polyA_signal   poly(A) signal: synthetic polyadenylation signal
   1289..1877    +  rep_origin     ori: high-copy-number ColE1/pMB1/pBR322/pUC origin of replication
   2038..2829    -  CDS            neo: KKA2_KLEPN - Also known as kan, nptII. Experimental evidence at protein level: Swiss-Prot protein existence level 1. Resistance to kanamycin, neomycin, paromomycin, ribostamycin, butirosin and gentamicin B. From Klebsiella pneumoniae.
   2861..2908    -  promoter       EM7 promoter: synthetic bacterial promoter&nbsp
   2918..2951    -  protein_bind   loxP: Cre-mediated recombination occurs in the 8-bp core sequence (GCATACAT). Cre recombinase
   2975..3043    +  CDS            large T antigen (fragment): large T antigen from SV40 (simian virus 40)
   3066..3187    +  polyA_signal   SV40 poly(A) signal: SV40 polyadenylation signal
   3213..3240    -  CDS            SET1 (fragment): solubility-enhancement tag derived from T7 phage gene 10B
   3236..3291    -  misc_feature   MCS: pUC18/19 multiple cloning site
   3300..5450    -  CDS            FBXO42: FBX42_HUMAN - Also known as FBX42, JFK, KIAA1332. Experimental evidence at protein level: Swiss-Prot protein existence level 1. Substrate-recognition component of some SCF (SKP1-CUL1-F-box protein)-type E3 ubiquitin ligase complex. Specifically recognizes p53/TP53, promoting its ubiquitination and degradation. From Homo sapiens (Human).
   5466..5486    -  CDS            TEV site: tobacco etch virus (TEV) protease recognition and cleavage site
   5499..6389    -  CDS            HaloTag®: modified bacterial dehalogenase that forms covalent bonds with chloroalkane derivatives
   6405..6423    -  promoter       T7 promoter: promoter for bacteriophage T7 RNA polymerase
   6467..6599    -  intron         chimeric intron: chimera between introns from human β-globin and immunoglobulin heavy chain genes
   6738..6937    -  promoter       CMV promoter: human cytomegalovirus (CMV) immediate early promoter
   6939..7304    -  enhancer       CMV enhancer: human cytomegalovirus immediate early enhancer
>Addgene plasmid #236997 | HaloTag-FBXO42 Vector | addgene full sequence | sequence record 476798 | Addgene NGS Result
ACGAAGTCAGCTGATAACGTCGACGTATTGCGGCCGCGGATCATAATCAGCCATACCACATTTGTAGAGG
TTTTACTTGCTTTAAAAAACCTCCCACACCTCCCCCTGAACCTGAAACATAAAATGAATGCAATTGTTGT
TGTTAACTTGTTTATTGCAGCTTATAATGGTTACAAATAAAGCAATAGCATCACAAATTTCACAAATAAA
GCATTTTTTTCACTGCCGACGTCTTAATTAACGCGTCTTGCGCAGCACCATGGCCTGAAATAACCTCTGA
AAGAGGAACTTGGTTAGGTACCTTCTGAGGCGGAAAGAACCAGCTGTGGAATGTGTGTCAGTTAGGGTGT
GGAAAGTCCCCAGGCTCCCCAGCAGGCAGAAGTATGCAAAGCATGCATCTCAATTAGTCAGCAACCAGGT
GTGGAAAGTCCCCAGGCTCCCCAGCAGGCAGAAGTATGCAAAGCATGCATCTCAATTAGTCAGCAACCAT
AGTCCCGCCCCTAACTCCGCCCATCCCGCCCCTAACTCCGCCCAGTTCCGCCCATTCTCCGCCCCATGGC
TGACTAATTTTTTTTATTTATGCAGAGGCCGAGGCCGCCTCGGCCTCTGAGCTATTCCAGAAGTAGTGAG
GAGGCTTTTTTGGAGGCCTAGGCTTTTGCAAAAAGCTCGATTCTTCTGACACTAGCGCCACCATGGCCAA
GCCTTTGTCTCAAGAAGAATCCACCCTCATTGAAAGAGCAACGGCTACAATCAACAGCATCCCCATCTCT
GAAGACTACAGCGTCGCCAGCGCAGCTCTCTCTAGCGACGGCCGCATCTTCACTGGTGTCAATGTATATC
ATTTTACTGGGGGACCTTGTGCAGAACTCGTGGTGCTGGGCACTGCTGCTGCTGCGGCAGCTGGCAACCT
GACTTGTATCGTCGCGATCGGAAATGAGAACAGGGGCATCTTGAGCCCCTGCGGACGGTGCCGACAGGTG
CTTCTCGATCTGCATCCTGGGATCAAAGCCATAGTGAAGGACAGTGATGGACAGCCGACGGCAGTTGGGA
TTCGTGAATTGCTGCCCTCTGGTTATGTGTGGGAGGGCTAAACTCTAGCCATCACGATGGCCGCAATAAA
ATATCTTTATTTTCATTACATCTGTGTGTTGGTTTTTTGTGTGACGATTCCGGACTATAAAAGGATCTAG
GTGAAGATCCTTTTTGATAATCTCATGACCAAAATCCCTTAACGTGAGTTTTCGTTCCACTGAGCGTCAG
ACCCCGTAGAAAAGATCAAAGGATCTTCTTGAAATCCTTTTTTTCTGCGCGTAATCTGCTGCTTGCAAAC
AAAAAAACCACCGCTACCAGCGGTGGTTTGTTTGCCGGATCAAGAGCTACCAACTCTTTTTCCGAAGGTA
ACTGGCTTCAGCAGAGCGCAGATACCAAATACTGTCCTTCTAGTGTAGCCGTAGTTAGGCCACCACTTCA
AGAACTCTGTAGCACCGCCTACATACCTCGCTCTGCTAATCCTGTTACCAGTGGCTGCTGCCAGTGGCGA
TAAGTCGTGTCTTACCGGGTTGGACTCAAGACGATAGTTACCGGATAAGGCGCAGCGGTCGGGCTGAACG
GGGGGTTCGTGCACACAGCCCAGCTTGGAGCGAACGACCTACACCGAACTGAGATACCTACAGCGTGAGC
TATGAGAAAGCGCCACGCTTCCCGAAGGGAGAAAGGCGGACAGGTATCCGGTAAGCGGCAGGGTCGGAAC
AGGAGAGCGCACGAGGGAGCTTCCAGGGGGAAACGCCTGGTATCTTTATAGTCCTGTCGGGTTTCGCCAC
CTCTGACTTGAGCGTCGATTTTTGTGATGCTCGTCAGGGGGGCGGAGCCTATGGAAAAACGCCAGCAACG
CGGCCTTTTTACGGTTCCTGGCCTTTTGCTGGCCTTTTGCTCACATGTTCTTTCCTGCGTTATCCCCTGA
TTCTGTGGATAACCGTATTACCGCCTTTGAGTGAGCTGATACCGGTTGGGCGTCGCTTGGTCGGTCATTT
CGAATCAGAAGAACTCGTCAAGAAGGCGATAGAAGGCGATGCGCTGCGAATCGGGAGCGGCGATACCGTA
AAGCACGAGGAAGCGGTCAGCCCATTCGCCGCCAAGCTCTTCAGCAATATCACGGGTAGCCAACGCTATG
TCCTGATAGCGGTCCGCCACACCCAGCCGGCCACAGTCGATGAATCCAGAAAAGCGGCCATTTTCCACCA
TGATATTCGGCAAGCAGGCATCGCCATGGGTCACGACGAGATCCTCGCCGTCGGGCATGCGCGCCTTGAG
CCTGGCGAACAGTTCGGCTGGCGCGAGCCCCTGATGCTCTTCGTCCAGATCATCCTGATCGACAAGACCG
GCTTCCATCCGAGTACGTGCTCGCTCGATGCGATGTTTCGCTTGGTGGTCGAATGGGCAGGTAGCCGGAT
CAAGCGTATGCAGCCGCCGCATTGCATCAGCCATGATGGATACTTTCTCGGCAGGAGCAAGGTGAGATGA
CAGGAGATCCTGCCCCGGCACTTCGCCCAATAGCAGCCAGTCCCTTCCCGCTTCAGTGACAACGTCGAGC
ACAGCTGCGCAAGGAACGCCCGTCGTGGCCAGCCACGATAGCCGCGCTGCCTCGTCCTGCAGTTCATTCA
GGGCACCGGACAGGTCGGTCTTGACAAAAAGAACCGGGCGCCCCTGCGCTGACAGCCGGAACACGGCGGC
ATCAGAGCAGCCGATTGTCTGTTGTGCCCAGTCATAGCCGAATAGCCTCTCCACCCAAGCGGCCGGAGAA
CCTGCGTGCAATCCATCTTGTTCAATCATGATCTGCCTCCTGGGTTTAGTTCCTCACCTTGTCGTATTAT
ACTATGCCGATATACTATGCCGATGATTAATTGTCAACAGTGGATCCATAACTTCGTATAATGTATGCTA
TACGAAGTTATATTAGAATTCTTAATTAAGATTTTACCACATTTGTAGAGGTTTTACTTGCTTAAAAAAA
CCTCCCACATCTCCCCCTGAACCTGAAACATAAAATGAATGCAATTGTTGTTGTTAACTTGTTTATTGCA
GCTTATAATGGTTACAAATAAAGCAATAGCATCACAAATTTCACAAATAAAGCATTTTTTTCACTGCATT
CTAGTTGTGGTTTGTCCAAACTCATCAATGTATCTTATCATGTCTGCTCGAAGCGGCCTTGCTCAGCGGT
GGCAGCAGCCAAATCAGCTTGCATGCCTGCAGGTCGACTCTAGAGGATCCCCGGGTACCGAGCCCGAATT
CGTTTAAACTCTCTTTGCTCGTACAAAGTACAAGGCGTTTGTTTTTGGATAGTACTTCACATTCTGTTTC
TTGTCCATGAGTCCTCCAAATATGATGAGTTCACCCCTGCCTTGTACCACGGTATGCAGGCTGGTTTCAG
GAGGTCCAACCACAGAACTGCTATTAAATACTTTCCATTTGACCCGCCCCTTCTCCTTGGTGTCTTTAAT
GTCCAGCACGTACATCTGCATGGGCTTGCAGTTCATACTCTGGTATAGGGGTTTGCCAACATTTAGGGAC
TGTGGAGGGTGGTGGCCCAGGCGGCGAGCAATGGGAGGTAAGGAATGTCCATCTCCTTGGGCAGGCCCTG
GGCGAGGGATGGGCACTGTTTCTCCACTGCTCAAACTCTGGCTCCCAGGAGAGCCTGGAGAAGACCCAAG
AGGAGGACTTAGTGCTGCAGAGGCCGAGGGGCCTTTGGAGGACATCGCTTTGATGGCTTCCAGACTCCGA
CGCAGGGCACCTGGGGAGACGGCCCCTGCAAGGGCACTGGCCACGTGAGGTGGGGTATGCACACCATTTG
TCTGTTCAGGAGGGTGTCTCATACTTCCCCCAACTGTCCTATTGTCCATGCCATCCATGGGATTACTACT
GGAAGCGGGTTTCAGATCCCAATTCAGATCTATGGATCCTAATCTCAGATCTTTCTGATCTGGTAGTGAT
CCTCGTCGGGGGGCCAAAGAAAGTCCTATTTTCAGGTCGTATCCTTCAGGAGCAGATGGAGTACTTGGAG
ATATGGCCTGTACAGGACTGTCCAAAGAAGAGCCACCCACAGCTGCCGTTCCTGGAGACAAACTCCCACC
ATTGAGGATAGGAGAGCCGTCTCCTCTGGCTGGGGAAAGGCTCCCTTCCCGGGAACCTGAAGGAGTCTGC
CTTTGAGCCCTGGGTCTCAGTGTTCCCCAGCGGCCGTTAACACAAGGAGCTTCATCCATGCTTCTTACTG
GAGACTGAGAGCGGTACTCTCGGGTTTCAGGAACGAGAGCTGGAGGAGTGGCACTGATAGGTGATGGGCG
AGAGTTCAAACTGGGGCTGAGTGGGGCTCTCCCACTAGGAGCCTGGCTGAAGACCACCACACACTGTCCC
ACCCGGCAAGCTGGATGGCACCACAGTTCTGGGGCCCCATGCTCTTCATTTTCTACCTTGAGTGGCTGCC
AGGCCCAAGGACCAGAATGCATGTGCAACAACCAAGCATCCTTGAATAGAGCATTGGGACCGCCACACCC
TCCGAGGATTAAGATAGTTGCATCATCTATGACAATCTGAGATTGGCCACCTCGAGGATGAGGACTGGGG
CCAGAGATGTTCGGCTTGGACCACGCCCACTGCTCAAGGTCAAGGACCCAGACATCATTGCTCATTTGCC
GGGATCCTAAAGAGCCACCAAAGACAATCATTTTATCATCTATCACACAGGAGGAGTGGCCAGCCATGGG
AGGTGGCCCATGGGTTGTCACAATGCAGTTCCACCAATTTTTAGAGGGTGAGTAAGTGTGTATTTCATCA
AAGAATCTCTCTGGCTGGTGTAGGGGATAAGGGCTTGGCCGCGTCCAGCCACCAAACAGCACTAGCAAGT
CCTTGTACACGACCAGAGTTGCTCCAGCTTTGGGGGAAGGATAGGACCCTGAAGCCAAAGGTCGGATCCA
CTCTTTGCTGTTTAGGTCAAGTCTCCAGAGGTCATTGAAAGCAGCATTGCAGCTGCTCTGGGTACAGCCT
CCAAACACATACATAGACTGATTAGCATCATAATAGCATGCACTGTGCGAGAAGCGCTGAGTGATTGGGG
TTCCAGGATAAGGATAGGTACGGCTCTCCCACTGAATGTTTCCTTCCTGGACAGCCTTCATGAAACCATG
ATAACACTGATGGGCTACACCTTTGATAAGTCGATACCACTGTTTGCAGACAAGGGCCGCAGTTTTGTGT
TCCTGATACGGTGAGAGAAAGGACAGGATATACTCCAAAACCTCTTCTGGCAGCTCCGACATGGACCTAT
TATGTCTAGTCTCCTCAGCCTCCAATACTGGGTGGGGCTCCTCATCTTGATCCATTGTCCCTTCCAGCAC
AGTTTCTTCCTGGTCCACAGCCATGAAACTGTCATCTTCACTGTCCGAGGAGCTGGCCATGGCGATCGCG
TTATCGCTCTGAAAGTACAGATCCTCAGTGGTTGGCTCGCCGGAAATCTCGAGCGTCGACAGCCAGCGCG
CGATCTCGCTGCCGATCAGGTCCGGGTTGTCTTCTTGCAGCAGATTCAGACCCGGGCCGATGTCCACAGC
CTTGCAGTTAGGCAGGCTTTTGGCCAGGCGAGCGGCTTCGGCCGGTGGGATCAGAACGCCTGGGGTGCCC
CAGAACAGCAGCTTCGGGACAGGGGACTGGTGCAGCCAGTCCATGTATTCTTCGACCAGCGCGACGATGT
TCGCTGGCTCACCGGCGATTGGCAGCTCGTTTGGGAAGCGCCACAGTGGCTCGCGGTCAACAGGATTCAG
GAACGGCTCGCGGTAATGGTCCATCTCGACTTCAGTCAGCGGGCGGACGACACCCATCGGCAGCGTACCC
TCGATAAAAACGTTCTGATCGATGATCAGCTTGCGGCCGACGTCGGTGGTGCGGAAGGCCTGGAAGGTCT
CGCGGGCAAATTCTGGCCATTCGTCCCAGGTCGGGATAGGGCGGATGAACTCCATAAATGCAATACCTTT
GACGCGCTCTGGATTGCGCTTGGCCCAGTGGAAACCCAGAGCGGAGCCCCAGTCGTGAATGACCAGGACG
ACCTCTTCCAGACCCAGGGCTTCGATGAAGGCATCCATGAAGCGGACGTGGTCGTCGAAGAAATAACCCA
GGTCTGGTTTGTCGGATTTGCCCATACCGATCAGGTCTGGAGCAATGCAGCGATGGGTCGGTGCAACATG
CGGGATGATGTTGCGCCACACGTAGGAGGAGGTCGGGTTACCGTGCAGGAACAGCACAGGGGTGCCATCG
CGCGGACCAACATCGACGTAGTGCATGCGCTCGCCCAGGACTTCCACATAATGGGGGTCGAATGGAAAGC
CAGTACCGATTTCTGCCATGGTGGCTTTGCTAGCCCTATAGTGAGTCGTATTAATACTCTAGCCTTAAGA
GCTGTAATTGAACTGGGAGTGGACACCTGTGGAGAGAAAGGCAAAGTGGATGTCAGTAAGACCAATAGGT
GCCTATCAGAAACGCAAGAGTCTTCTCTGTCTCGACAAGCCCAGTTTCTATTGGTCTCCTTAAACCTGTC
TTGTAACCTTGATACTTACCTGCCCAGTGCCTCACGACCAACTTCTGCAGCTTAAGTTCGAGACTGTTGT
GTCAGAAGCACTGACTGCGTTAGCAATTTAACTGTGATAAACTACCGCAATAAAGCTTCTAGTGATCTGA
CGGTTCACTAAACCAGCTCTGCTTATATAGACCTCCCACCGTACACGCCTACCGCCCATTTGCGTCAACG
GGGCGGGGTTATTACGACATTTTGGAAAGTCCCGTTGATTTTGGTGCCAAAACAAACTCCCATTGACGTC
AATGGGGTGGAGACTTGGAAATCCCCGTGAGTCAAACCGCTATCCACGCCCATTGGTGTACTGCCAAAAC
CGCATCACCATGGTAATAGCGATGACTAATACGTAGATGTACTGCCAAGTAGGAAAGTCCCGTAAGGTCA
TGTACTGGGCATAATGCCAGGCGGGCCATTTACCGTCATTGACGTCAATAGGGGGCGGACTTGGCATATG
ATACACTTGATGTACTGCCAAGTGGGCAGTTTACCGTAAATACTCCACCCATTGACGTCAATGGAAAGTC
CCTATTGGCGTTACTATGGGAACATACGTCATTATTGACGTCAATGGGCGGGGGTCGTTGGGCGGTCAGC
CAGGCGGGCCATTTACCGTAAGTTATGTAACGCGGAACTCCATATATGGGCTATGAACTAATGACCCCGT
AATTGATTACTATTAATAACTAGTGGCGCGCCATAATCCTAGGCTCTCGT
